Addgene plasmid #183841: JBL6404
Purpose: sfGFP reporter under the control of Mutant E. coli thiB TPP Riboswitch under the control of a Constitutive promoter
Depositing lab: Julius Lucks. Depositing organization: Northwestern University. Publication: A transient intermediate RNA structure underlies the regulatory function of the E. coli thiB TPP translational riboswitch. Berman KE, Steans R, Hertz LM, Lucks JB. RNA. 2023 Nov;29(11):1658-1672. doi: 10.1261/rna.079427.122. Epub 2023 Jul 7. PubMed 37419663.
Backbone
  Vector backbone: p15a
  Vector type: Bacterial Expression
Growth in bacteria
  Bacterial resistance: Chloramphenicol, 25 μg/mL
  Growth temperature: 37°C
  Growth strain: DH5alpha
  Copy number: Low Copy
Gene/Insert
  Gene/Insert name: E. coli thiB TPP Riboswitch (U66A) regulated sfGFP
  Species: E. coli
  Promoter: J23119 - Anderson Promoter
  Cloning method: Gibson Cloning
Terms and licenses: Academic/Nonprofit Terms; Industry Terms: Not Available to Industry
Depositor comments: Spe1/J23119 Promoter + U66A TPP thiB E. coli Riboswitch + sfGFP
How to cite: JBL6404 was a gift from Julius Lucks (Addgene plasmid # 183841 ; http://n2t.net/addgene:183841 ; RRID:Addgene_183841)
