[The description below was written by a language model from this plasmid's Addgene catalogue record and pLannotate feature annotations shown in this document.]
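Description:
JBL6404 is a small (about 3.5 kb) bacterial expression plasmid built on a p15A backbone and used as a fluorescent reporter for riboswitch function in E. coli. It replicates from the p15A origin, which the record lists as low copy and which is compatible with ColE1-type plasmids. Selection is by chloramphenicol resistance, provided by a cat gene driven by its own promoter and followed by the lambda t0 terminator. The annotation also picks up short fragments of IS1, an RSF origin, and tet and lacUV5 promoters. These are partial matches, probably backbone remnants rather than functional parts.

The payload is a single transcription unit. The strong constitutive Anderson promoter J23119, in its SpeI-ending variant, drives transcription directly into the E. coli thiB thiamine pyrophosphate (TPP) riboswitch, here carrying a U66A point mutation, followed by the superfolder GFP coding sequence. Downstream lie a short tag-like fragment, a 5S rRNA segment and a partial rrnB T1 terminator, consistent with an rrnB-derived termination region. Because the thiB element is a translational riboswitch, ligand binding to the aptamer is expected to alter the RNA fold in the 5′ leader and change translation initiation of the downstream reporter. With a constitutive promoter, differences in sfGFP fluorescence therefore reflect riboswitch-mediated regulation rather than promoter activity.

The construct was assembled by Gibson cloning. It appears to belong to work dissecting how RNA structural intermediates underlie thiB TPP riboswitch regulation, where the U66A mutant would be compared with other riboswitch versions by in vivo fluorescence. The record does not state the specific effect expected from this mutation.
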