Features (pLannotate 1.2.2; 14 found; start..end, strand, type, name):
     16..50      +  promoter       J23119(SpeI) promoter: bacterial promoter (Registry of Standard Biological Parts BBa J23119) modified to end with an SpeI site
     50..149     +  ncRNA          TPP: Accession: RF00059 - TPP riboswitch (THI element)
    193..906     +  CDS            Superfolder GFP: Superfolder GFP is a basic (constitutively fluorescent) green fluorescent protein published in 2005, derived from Aequorea victoria. It is reported to be a very rapidly-maturing weak dimer.
    974..991     +  CDS            capTEV™ (fragment): composite tag for in vivo biotinylation, TEV protease cleavage, and 6xHis tagging
   1098..1213    +  ncRNA          5S rRNA: Accession: RF00001 - 5S ribosomal RNA
   1217..1282    +  terminator     rrnB T1 terminator (fragment): transcription terminator T1 from the E. coli rrnB gene
   1318..1415    +  promoter       cat promoter: promoter of the E. coli cat gene encoding chloramphenicol acetyltransferase
   1416..2072    +  CDS            cat: CAT_ECOLX - Experimental evidence at protein level: Swiss-Prot protein existence level 1. This enzyme is an effector of chloramphenicol resistance in bacteria. From Escherichia coli. This protein is used as a marker in many commonly used cloning vectors, such as pACYC184.
   2096..2190    +  terminator     lambda t0 terminator: transcription terminator from phage lambda
   2326..2469    +  mobile_element IS1 (fragment): prokaryotic transposable element IS1
   2588..2643    -  rep_origin     RSF ori (fragment): Plasmids containing the RSF 1030 origin of replication can be propagated in E. coli cells that contain additional plasmids with compatible origins.
   2731..3276    -  rep_origin     p15A ori: Plasmids containing the medium-copy-number p15A origin of replication can be propagated in E. coli cells that contain a second plasmid with the ColE1 origin.
   3388..3412    +  promoter       tet promoter (fragment): E. coli promoter for tetracycline efflux protein gene
   3433..3454    +  promoter       lac UV5 promoter (fragment): E. coli lac promoter with an "up" mutation
>Addgene plasmid #183841 | JBL6404 | addgene full sequence | sequence record 366965 | Addgene NGS Result
GAATTCTAAAGATCTTTGACAGCTAGCTCAGTCCTAGGTATAATACTAGTCCGTTCTCAACGGGGTGCCA
CGCGTACGCGTGCGCTGAGAAAATACCCGTCGAACCTGATCCGGAAAACGCCGGCGAAGGGATTTGAGGC
TCCTTCTCAAGTCCTTTGCCACTCTTTTTTGAGGTGCAAAGTGTTAAAAAAAATGAGCAAAGGAGAAGAA
CTTTTCACTGGAGTTGTCCCAATTCTTGTTGAATTAGATGGTGATGTTAATGGGCACAAATTTTCTGTCC
GTGGAGAGGGTGAAGGTGATGCTACAAACGGAAAACTCACCCTTAAATTTATTTGCACTACTGGAAAACT
ACCTGTTCCGTGGCCAACACTTGTCACTACTCTGACCTATGGTGTTCAATGCTTTTCCCGTTATCCGGAT
CACATGAAACGGCATGACTTTTTCAAGAGTGCCATGCCCGAAGGTTATGTACAGGAACGCACTATATCTT
TCAAAGATGACGGGACCTACAAGACGCGTGCTGAAGTCAAGTTTGAAGGTGATACCCTTGTTAATCGTAT
CGAGTTAAAGGGTATTGATTTTAAAGAAGATGGAAACATTCTTGGACACAAACTCGAGTACAACTTTAAC
TCACACAATGTATACATCACGGCAGACAAACAAAAGAATGGAATCAAAGCTAACTTCAAAATTCGCCACA
ACGTTGAAGATGGTTCCGTTCAACTAGCAGACCATTATCAACAAAATACTCCAATTGGCGATGGCCCTGT
CCTTTTACCAGACAACCATTACCTGTCGACACAATCTGTCCTTTCGAAAGATCCCAACGAAAAGCGTGAC
CACATGGTCCTTCTTGAGTTTGTAACTGCTGCTGGGATTACACATGGCATGGATGAGCTCTACAAATAAG
GATCTGAAGCTTGGGCCCGAACAAAAACTCATCTCAGAAGAGGATCTGAATAGCGCCGTCGACCATCATC
ATCATCATCATTGAGTTTAAACGGTCTCCAGCTTGGCTGTTTTGGCGGATGAGAGAAGATTTTCAGCCTG
ATACAGATTAAATCAGAACGCAGAAGCGGTCTGATAAAACAGAATTTGCCTGGCGGCAGTAGCGCGGTGG
TCCCACCTGACCCCATGCCGAACTCAGAAGTGAAACGCCGTAGCGCCGATGGTAGTGTGGGGTCTCCCCA
TGCGAGAGTAGGGAACTGCCAGGCATCAAATAAAACGAAAGGCTCAGTAGAAAGACTGGGCCTTTCGTTT
TATCTGTTGTTTGTCGGTGAACTGGATCCTTACTCGAGTCTAGACTGCAGTTGATCGGGCACGTAAGAGG
TTCCAACTTTCACCATAATGAAATAAGATCACTACCGGGCGTATTTTTTGAGTTATCGAGATTTTCAGGA
GCTAAGGAAGCTAAAATGGAGAAAAAAATCACTGGATATACCACCGTTGATATATCCCAATGGCATCGTA
AAGAACATTTTGAGGCATTTCAGTCAGTTGCTCAATGTACCTATAACCAGACCGTTCAGCTGGATATTAC
GGCCTTTTTAAAGACCGTAAAGAAAAATAAGCACAAGTTTTATCCGGCCTTTATTCACATTCTTGCCCGC
CTGATGAATGCTCATCCGGAATTTCGTATGGCAATGAAAGACGGTGAGCTGGTGATATGGGATAGTGTTC
ACCCTTGTTACACCGTTTTCCATGAGCAAACTGAAACGTTTTCATCGCTCTGGAGTGAATACCACGACGA
TTTCCGGCAGTTTCTACACATATATTCGCAAGATGTGGCGTGTTACGGTGAAAACCTGGCCTATTTCCCT
AAAGGGTTTATTGAGAATATGTTTTTCGTCTCAGCCAATCCCTGGGTGAGTTTCACCAGTTTTGATTTAA
ACGTGGCCAATATGGACAACTTCTTCGCCCCCGTTTTCACCATGGGCAAATATTATACGCAAGGCGACAA
GGTGCTGATGCCGCTGGCGATTCAGGTTCATCATGCCGTTTGTGATGGCTTCCATGTCGGCAGAATGCTT
AATGAATTACAACAGTACTGCGATGAGTGGCAGGGCGGGGCGTAATTTGATATCGAGCTCGCTTGGACTC
CTGTTGATAGATCCAGTAATGACCTCAGAACTCCATCTGGATTTGTTCAGAACGCTCGGTTGCCGCCGGG
CGTTTTTTATTGGTGAGAATCCAAGCCTCCGATCAACGTCTCATTTTCGCCAAAAGTTGGCCCAGGGCTT
CCCGGTATCAACAGGGACACCAGGATTTATTTATTCTGCGAAGTGATCTTCCGTCACAGGTATTTATTCG
GCGCAAAGTGCGTCGGGTGATGCTGCCAACTTACTGATTTAGTGTATGATGGTGTTTTTGAGGTGCTCCA
GTGGCTTCTGTTTCTATCAGCTGTCCCTCCTGTTCAGCTACTGACGGGGTGGTGCGTAACGGCAAAAGCA
CCGCCGGACATCAGCGCTAGCGGAGTGTATACTGGCTTACTATGTTGGCACTGATGAGGGTGTCAGTGAA
GTGCTTCATGTGGCAGGAGAAAAAAGGCTGCACCGGTGCGTCAGCAGAATATGTGATACAGGATATATTC
CGCTTCCTCGCTCACTGACTCGCTACGCTCGGTCGTTCGACTGCGGCGAGCGGAAATGGCTTACGAACGG
GGCGGAGATTTCCTGGAAGATGCCAGGAAGATACTTAACAGGGAAGTGAGAGGGCCGCGGCAAAGCCGTT
TTTCCATAGGCTCCGCCCCCCTGACAAGCATCACGAAATCTGACGCTCAAATCAGTGGTGGCGAAACCCG
ACAGGACTATAAAGATACCAGGCGTTTCCCCCTGGCGGCTCCCTCGTGCGCTCTCCTGTTCCTGCCTTTC
GGTTTACCGGTGTCATTCCGCTGTTATGGCCGCGTTTGTCTCATTCCACGCCTGACACTCAGTTCCGGGT
AGGCAGTTCGCTCCAAGCTGGACTGTATGCACGAACCCCCCGTTCAGTCCGACCGCTGCGCCTTATCCGG
TAACTATCGTCTTGAGTCCAACCCGGAAAGACATGCAAAAGCACCACTGGCAGCAGCCACTGGTAATTGA
TTTAGAGGAGTTAGTCTTGAAGTCATGCGCCGGTTAAGGCTAAACTGAAAGGACAAGTTTTGGTGACTGC
GCTCCTCCAAGCCAGTTACCTCGGTTCAAAGAGTTGGTAGCTCAGAGAACCTTCGAAAAACCGCCCTGCA
AGGCGGTTTTTTCGTTTTCAGAGCAAGAGATTACGCGCAGACCAAAACGATCTCAAGAAGATCATCTTAT
TAATCAGATAAAATATTTCTAGATTTCAGTGCAATTTATCTCTTCAAATGTAGCACCTGAAGTCAGCCCC
ATACGATATAAGTTGTAATTCTCATGTTTGACAGCTTATCATCGATAAGCTTCCGATGGCGCGCCGAGAG
GCTTTACACTTTATGCTTCCGGCT
